Addgene plasmid #141481: TFORF0022
Purpose: Lentiviral vector for overexpressing the IRX3 transcription factor ORF with a unique 24-bp barcode. Barcodes facilitate identification of transcription factors in pooled screens.
Depositing lab: Feng Zhang. Depositing organization: Broad Institute. Publication: A transcription factor atlas of directed differentiation. Joung J, Ma S, Tay T, Geiger-Schuller KR, Kirchgatterer PC, Verdine VK, Guo B, Arias-Garcia MA, Allen WE, Singh A, Kuksenko O, Abudayyeh OO, Gootenberg JS, Fu Z, Macrae RK, Buenrostro JD, Regev A, Zhang F. Cell. 2023 Jan 5;186(1):209-229.e26. doi: 10.1016/j.cell.2022.11.026. PubMed 36608654.
Backbone
  Vector backbone: pLX_TRC317
  Backbone manufacturer: Broad Institute Genetic Perturbation Platform
  Backbone size w/o insert (bp): 8264
  Vector type: Mammalian Expression, Lentiviral
  Selectable markers: Puromycin
Growth in bacteria
  Bacterial resistance: Ampicillin, 100 μg/mL
  Growth temperature: 37°C
  Growth strain: NEB Stable
  Copy number: High Copy
Gene/Insert
  Gene/Insert name: IRX3
  Species: H. sapiens (human)
  Insert size (bp): 1607
  Entrez Gene: IRX3 (a.k.a. IRX-1, IRXB1)
  Promoter: EF1a
  Cloning method: Unknown
  Sequencing primers: 5′ GGGTGGAGACTGAAGTTAGGCCAG; 3′ CACATAGCGTAAAAGGAGCAACATAG
Terms and licenses: Academic/Nonprofit Terms; Industry Terms: Not Available to Industry
Depositor comments: NM_024336,ENST00000329734 . The transcription factor ORF portion of this plasmid was synthesized by Genewiz. Please test multiple small colonies in case of plasmid recombination. To make this collection available in a timely manner, a portion of this collection was not fully sequenced by Addgene. If an Addgene verified full plasmid sequence is not available, please contact us prior to placing an order to request the full sequence.
How to cite: TFORF0022 was a gift from Feng Zhang (Addgene plasmid # 141481 ; http://n2t.net/addgene:141481 ; RRID:Addgene_141481)
