[The description below was written by a language model from this plasmid's Addgene catalogue record and pLannotate feature annotations shown in this document.]
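Description:
TFORF0022 is a third-generation-style, self-inactivating lentiviral expression plasmid built on the pLX_TRC317 backbone and carrying the human IRX3 open reading frame, one member of a barcoded transcription factor ORF collection. It is maintained in E. coli through a high-copy ColE1/pUC-type origin with ampicillin resistance (bla), and the backbone also retains an f1 origin, lac promoter/operator remnants and T7/T3 promoters. The depositor notes that the plasmid can recombine during propagation, as is common for vectors with repeated LTR sequences, and that several colonies should be checked.

The viral portion begins with an RSV promoter fused to a truncated HIV-1 5' LTR, which drives production of the genomic RNA in packaging cells. It is followed by the Ψ packaging signal with a gag fragment and the Rev response element for Rev-dependent nuclear export. Inside the transfer cassette, an SV40 early promoter/origin region precedes a puromycin N-acetyltransferase gene for selecting transduced mammalian cells. A cPPT/CTS element sits between this and the main expression unit, in which the strong constitutive EF-1α promoter drives the IRX3 coding sequence. IRX3 is a transcription factor implicated in neural patterning and energy metabolism. A WPRE downstream enhances transcript expression, and the ΔU3 3' LTR renders the integrated provirus self-inactivating; an SV40 poly(A) signal lies beyond it.

According to the record, the construct carries a unique 24-bp barcode, though it is not annotated in the feature table; a short U6 promoter fragment lies between the ORF and WPRE. The barcode allows the transcription factor to be identified in pooled overexpression screens, such as those probing directed differentiation.
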