Features (pLannotate 1.2.2; 31 found; start..end, strand, type, name):
      5..231     +  promoter       RSV promoter: Rous sarcoma virus enhancer/promoter
    232..412     +  LTR            5' LTR (truncated): truncated 5' long terminal repeat (LTR) from HIV-1
    459..584     +  misc_feature   HIV-1 Ψ: packaging signal of human immunodeficiency virus type 1
    568..931     +  CDS            HIV-1 gag (fragment): gag protein from human immunodeficiency virus 1; gag
   1077..1310    +  misc_feature   RRE: The Rev response element (RRE) of HIV-1 allows for Rev-dependent mRNA export from the nucleus to the cytoplasm.
   1687..1713    +  CDS            Rev (fragment): human immunodeficiency virus 1 (HIV-1) Rev protein; rev; enhances nuclear export of unspliced and incompletely spliced viral mRNAs
   1720..1743    +  promoter       SV40 promoter (fragment): SV40 early promoter
   1744..1815    +  promoter       SV40 promoter (fragment): SV40 enhancer and early promoter
   1839..1974    +  rep_origin     SV40 ori: SV40 origin of replication
   2020..2616    +  CDS            PuroR (fragment): puromycin N-acetyltransferase; pac from Streptomyces; confers resistance to puromycin
   2665..2782    +  misc_feature   cPPT/CTS: central polypurine tract and central termination sequence of HIV-1
   2847..2913    +  CDS            small t antigen (fragment): SV40 (simian virus 40) small t antigen
   2920..4098    +  promoter       EF-1α promoter: strong constitutive promoter for human elongation factor EF-1α
   4115..5617    +  CDS            IRX3: IRX3_HUMAN - Also known as IRXB1. Experimental evidence at transcript level: Swiss-Prot protein existence level 2. Transcription factor involved in SHH-dependent neural patterning. Together with NKX2-2 and NKX6-1 acts to restrict the generation of motor neurons to the appropriate region of the neural tube. Belongs to the class I proteins of neuronal progenitor factors, which are repressed by SHH signals. Involved in the transcriptional repression of MNX1 in non-motor neuron cells. Acts as a regulator of energy metabolism. From Homo sapiens (Human).
   5633..5686    +  promoter       U6 promoter (fragment): RNA polymerase III promoter for human U6 snRNA
   5728..6316    +  misc_feature   WPRE: woodchuck hepatitis virus posttranscriptional regulatory element
   6367..6386    +  misc_feature   cPPT/CTS (fragment): central polypurine tract and central termination sequence of HIV-1
   6388..6621    +  LTR            3' LTR (ΔU3): self-inactivating 3' long terminal repeat (LTR) from HIV-1
   6699..6820    +  polyA_signal   SV40 poly(A) signal: SV40 polyadenylation signal
   6860..6995    +  rep_origin     SV40 ori: SV40 origin of replication
   7016..7034    -  promoter       T7 promoter: promoter for bacteriophage T7 RNA polymerase
   7042..7197    +  CDS            lacZα (fragment): LacZα fragment of β-galactosidase; lacZ fragment
   7202..7630    +  rep_origin     f1 ori (sequence partly withheld): f1 bacteriophage origin of replication; arrow indicates direction of (+) strand synthesis
   7683..7787    +  promoter       AmpR promoter: bla
   7788..8648    +  CDS            AmpR: β-lactamase; bla; confers resistance to ampicillin, carbenicillin, and related antibiotics
   8819..9407    +  rep_origin     ori: high-copy-number ColE1/pMB1/pBR322/pUC origin of replication
   9590..9682    +  CDS            lacI (fragment): lac repressor; lacI; The lac repressor binds to the lac operator to inhibit transcription in E. coli. This inhibition can be relieved by adding lactose or isopropyl-β-D-thiogalactopyranoside (IPTG).
   9695..9716    +  protein_bind   CAP binding site: CAP binding activates transcription in the presence of cAMP. E. coli catabolite activator protein
   9731..9761    +  promoter       lac promoter: promoter for the E. coli lac operon
   9769..9785    +  protein_bind   lac operator: The lac repressor binds to the lac operator to inhibit transcription in E. coli. This inhibition can be relieved by adding lactose or isopropyl-β-D-thiogalactopyranoside (IPTG). lac repressor encoded by lacI
   9830..9848    +  promoter       T3 promoter: promoter for bacteriophage T3 RNA polymerase
>Addgene plasmid #141481 | TFORF0022 | depositor full sequence | sequence record 276579 | Full Sequence
TTAATGTAGTCTTATGCAATACTCTTGTAGTCTTGCAACATGGTAACGATGAGTTAGCAACATGCCTTAC
AAGGAGAGAAAAAGCACCGTGCATGCCGATTGGTGGAAGTAAGGTGGTACGATCGTGCCTTATTAGGAAG
GCAACAGACGGGTCTGACATGGATTGGACGAACCACTGAATTGCCGCATTGCAGAGATATTGTATTTAAG
TGCCTAGCTCGATACATAAACGGGTCTCTCTGGTTAGACCAGATCTGAGCCTGGGAGCTCTCTGGCTAAC
TAGGGAACCCACTGCTTAAGCCTCAATAAAGCTTGCCTTGAGTGCTTCAAGTAGTGTGTGCCCGTCTGTT
GTGTGACTCTGGTAACTAGAGATCCCTCAGACCCTTTTAGTCAGTGTGGAAAATCTCTAGCAGTGGCGCC
CGAACAGGGACTTGAAAGCGAAAGGGAAACCAGAGGAGCTCTCTCGACGCAGGACTCGGCTTGCTGAAGC
GCGCACGGCAAGAGGCGAGGGGCGGCGACTGGTGAGTACGCCAAAAATTTTGACTAGCGGAGGCTAGAAG
GAGAGAGATGGGTGCGAGAGCGTCAGTATTAAGCGGGGGAGAATTAGATCGCGATGGGAAAAAATTCGGT
TAAGGCCAGGGGGAAAGAAAAAATATAAATTAAAACATATAGTATGGGCAAGCAGGGAGCTAGAACGATT
CGCAGTTAATCCTGGCCTGTTAGAAACATCAGAAGGCTGTAGACAAATACTGGGACAGCTACAACCATCC
CTTCAGACAGGATCAGAAGAACTTAGATCATTATATAATACAGTAGCAACCCTCTATTGTGTGCATCAAA
GGATAGAGATAAAAGACACCAAGGAAGCTTTAGACAAGATAGAGGAAGAGCAAAACAAAAGTAAGACCAC
CGCACAGCAAGCGGCCGCTGATCTTCAGACCTGGAGGAGGAGATATGAGGGACAATTGGAGAAGTGAATT
ATATAAATATAAAGTAGTAAAAATTGAACCATTAGGAGTAGCACCCACCAAGGCAAAGAGAAGAGTGGTG
CAGAGAGAAAAAAGAGCAGTGGGAATAGGAGCTTTGTTCCTTGGGTTCTTGGGAGCAGCAGGAAGCACTA
TGGGCGCAGCGTCAATGACGCTGACGGTACAGGCCAGACAATTATTGTCTGGTATAGTGCAGCAGCAGAA
CAATTTGCTGAGGGCTATTGAGGCGCAACAGCATCTGTTGCAACTCACAGTCTGGGGCATCAAGCAGCTC
CAGGCAAGAATCCTGGCTGTGGAAAGATACCTAAAGGATCAACAGCTCCTGGGGATTTGGGGTTGCTCTG
GAAAACTCATTTGCACCACTGCTGTGCCTTGGAATGCTAGTTGGAGTAATAAATCTCTGGAACAGATTTG
GAATCACACGACCTGGATGGAGTGGGACAGAGAAATTAACAATTACACAAGCTTAATACACTCCTTAATT
GAAGAATCGCAAAACCAGCAAGAAAAGAATGAACAAGAATTATTGGAATTAGATAAATGGGCAAGTTTGT
GGAATTGGTTTAACATAACAAATTGGCTGTGGTATATAAAATTATTCATAATGATAGTAGGAGGCTTGGT
AGGTTTAAGAATAGTTTTTGCTGTACTTTCTATAGTGAATAGAGTTAGGCAGGGATATTCACCATTATCG
TTTCAGACCCACCTCCCAACCCCGAGGGGACCCATGCATTGCATCTCAATTAGTCAGCAACCAGGTGTGG
AAAGTCCCCAGGCTCCCCAGCAGGCAGAAGTATGCAAAGCATGCGTCTCAATTAGTCAGCAACCATAGTC
CCGCCCCTAACTCCGCCCATCCCGCCCCTAACTCCGCCCAGTTCCGCCCATTCTCCGCCCCATGGCTGAC
TAATTTTTTTTATTTATGCAGAGGCCGAGGCCGCCTCGGCCTCTGAGCTATTCCAGAAGTAGTGAGGAGG
CTTTTTTGGAGGCCTAGGCTTTTGCAAAAAGCTTTCTAGAGGTACCACCGGAGCTTACCATGACCGAGTA
CAAGCCCACGGTGCGCCTCGCCACCCGCGACGACGTCCCCAGGGCCGTACGCACCCTCGCCGCCGCGTTC
GCCGACTACCCCGCCACGCGCCACACCGTCGATCCGGACCGCCACATCGAGCGGGTCACCGAGCTGCAAG
AACTCTTCCTCACGCGCGTCGGGCTCGACATCGGCAAGGTGTGGGTCGCGGACGACGGCGCCGCCGTGGC
GGTCTGGACCACGCCGGAGAGCGTCGAAGCGGGGGCGGTGTTCGCCGAGATCGGCCCGCGCATGGCCGAG
TTGAGCGGTTCCCGGCTGGCCGCGCAGCAACAGATGGAAGGCCTCCTGGCGCCGCACCGGCCCAAGGAGC
CCGCGTGGTTCCTGGCCACCGTCGGCGTCTCGCCCGACCACCAGGGCAAGGGTCTGGGCAGCGCCGTCGT
GCTCCCCGGAGTGGAGGCGGCCGAGCGCGCCGGGGTGCCCGCCTTCCTGGAGACCTCCGCGCCCCGCAAC
CTCCCCTTCTACGAGCGGCTCGGCTTCACCGTCACCGCCGACGTCGAGGTGCCCGAAGGACCGCGCACCT
GGTGCATGACCCGCAAGCCCGGTGCCAGTTAACGAATTCTAGATCTTGAGACAAATGGCAGTATTCATCC
ACAATTTTAAAAGAAAAGGGGGGATTGGGGGGTACAGTGCAGGGGAAAGAATAGTAGACATAATAGCAAC
AGACATACAAACTAAAGAATTACAAAAACAAATTACAAAAATTCAAAATTTTCGGGTTTATTACAGGGAC
AGCAGAGATCCACTTTGGCGCCGGCTCGAGGCCTGCAGGTGCAAAGATGGATAAAGTTTTAAACAGAGAG
GAATCTTTGCAGCTAATGGACCTTCTAGGTCTTGAAAGGAGTGGGAATTGGCTCCGGTGCCCGTCAGTGG
GCAGAGCGCACATCGCCCACAGTCCCCGAGAAGTTGGGGGGAGGGGTCGGCAATTGAACCGGTGCCTAGA
GAAGGTGGCGCGGGGTAAACTGGGAAAGTGATGTCGTGTACTGGCTCCGCCTTTTTCCCGAGGGTGGGGG
AGAACCGTATATAAGTGCAGTAGTCGCCGTGAACGTTCTTTTTCGCAACGGGTTTGCCGCCAGAACACAG
GTAAGTGCCGTGTGTGGTTCCCGCGGGCCTGGCCTCTTTACGGGTTATGGCCCTTGCGTGCCTTGAATTA
CTTCCACCTGGCTGCAGTACGTGATTCTTGATCCCGAGCTTCGGGTTGGAAGTGGGTGGGAGAGTTCGAG
GCCTTGCGCTTAAGGAGCCCCTTCGCCTCGTGCTTGAGTTGAGGCCTGGCCTGGGCGCTGGGGCCGCCGC
GTGCGAATCTGGTGGCACCTTCGCGCCTGTCTCGCTGCTTTCGATAAGTCTCTAGCCATTTAAAATTTTT
GATGACCTGCTGCGACGCTTTTTTTCTGGCAAGATAGTCTTGTAAATGCGGGCCAAGATCTGCACACTGG
TATTTCGGTTTTTGGGGCCGCGGGCGGCGACGGGGCCCGTGCGTCCCAGCGCACATGTTCGGCGAGGCGG
GGCCTGCGAGCGCGGCCACCGAGAATCGGACGGGGGTAGTCTCAAGCTGGCCGGCCTGCTCTGGTGCCTG
GCCTCGCGCCGCCGTGTATCGCCCCGCCCTGGGCGGCAAGGCTGGCCCGGTCGGCACCAGTTGCGTGAGC
GGAAAGATGGCCGCTTCCCGGCCCTGCTGCAGGGAGCTCAAAATGGAGGACGCGGCGCTCGGGAGAGCGG
GCGGGTGAGTCACCCACACAAAGGAAAAGGGCCTTTCCGTCCTCAGCCGTCGCTTCATGTGACTCCACGG
AGTACCGGGCGCCGTCCAGGCACCTCGATTAGTTCTCGAGCTTTTGGAGTACGTCGTCTTTAGGTTGGGG
GGAGGGGTTTTATGCGATGGAGTTTCCCCACACTGAGTGGGTGGAGACTGAAGTTAGGCCAGCTTGGCAC
TTGATGTAATTCTCCTTGGAATTTGCCCTTTTTGAGTTTGGATCTTGGTTCATTCTCAAGCCTCAGACAG
TGGTTCAAAGTTTTTTTCTTCCATTTCAGGTGTCGTGAGGCTAGCACCGCCACCATGTCCTTCCCCCAGC
TGGGATACCAATACATCCGCCCGCTTTACCCGTCCGAGCGCCCGGGGGCCGCTGGCGGCAGCGGCGGCAG
CGCGGGGGCCCGGGGCGGCCTGGGTGCCGGAGCCTCGGAGCTGAACGCCTCGGGGTCCCTGTCCAACGTG
CTCTCGTCCGTGTACGGGGCGCCCTACGCCGCGGCCGCTGCGGCCGCCGCCGCCCAAGGCTACGGCGCCT
TCCTGCCCTACGCCGCGGAGCTGCCCATCTTCCCGCAGCTGGGCGCGCAGTATGAGCTGAAGGACAGCCC
CGGGGTGCAGCATCCGGCCGCGGCTGCCGCGTTTCCGCACCCGCACCCCGCCTTCTACCCGTATGGCCAG
TACCAGTTCGGGGACCCGTCCCGTCCCAAGAACGCCACCAGGGAGAGCACCAGCACGCTGAAGGCCTGGC
TCAACGAGCACCGCAAGAACCCCTACCCCACCAAGGGCGAGAAGATCATGCTGGCCATCATCACCAAGAT
GACCCTCACCCAGGTGTCCACCTGGTTCGCCAACGCGCGCCGGCGCCTCAAGAAGGAGAATAAGATGACT
TGGGCGCCTCGCAGCCGCACTGACGAGGAGGGAAACGCTTATGGGAGCGAGCGCGAGGAGGAAGACGAAG
AGGAGGACGAGGAGGACGGCAAACGCGAGCTAGAGCTGGAGGAGGAGGAGCTCGGGGGGGAGGAGGAGGA
CACGGGGGGCGAGGGCCTGGCTGACGACGACGAGGACGAGGAGATCGATTTGGAGAACTTAGACGGCGCG
GCCACCGAGCCTGAGCTGTCCCTGGCTGGGGCGGCGCGCAGGGATGGCGACCTAGGCCTGGGACCCATTT
CGGACTCCAAAAATAGCGACTCGGAAGATAGCTCTGAGGGCTTAGAGGACCGGCCACTACCGGTCCTGAG
TCTGGCTCCAGCGCCACCACCAGTGGCCGTGGCCTCGCCGTCTCTGCCGTCGCCCCCCGTGAGCCTGGAC
CCCTGCGCTCCCGCACCAGCCCCCGCCTCCGCCCTGCAGAAGCCCAAGATCTGGTCCCTCGCGGAGACTG
CCACAAGCCCGGACAACCCGCGCCGCTCGCCTCCCGGCGCGGGGGGGTCTCCACCGGGGGCAGCGGTCGC
GCCTTCCGCCCTGCAGCTCTCTCCGGCCGCCGCCGCCGCCGCCGCTCACAGACTGGTCTCAGCGCCGCTG
GGCAAGTTCCCGGCTTGGACCAACCGGCCGTTTCCAGGCCCACCGCCCGGCCCCCGCCTGCACCCGCTCT
CCCTGCTGGGCTCTGCCCCTCCGCACCTGCTGGGACTTCCCGGAGCCGCGGGCCACCCGGCTGCCGCCGC
CGCCTTCGCTCGGCCAGCGGAGCCCGAAGGCGGAACAGATCGCTGTAGTGCCTTGGAAGTGGAGAAAAAG
TTACTCAAGACAGCTTTCCAGCCCGTGCCCAGGCGGCCCCAGAACCATCTGGACGCCGCCCTGGTCTTAT
CGGCTCTCTCCTCATCCTAGTAATGAACTAGTCCGTAACTTGAAAGTATTTCGATTTCTTGGCTTTATAT
ATCTTGTGGAAAGGACGACCCGAATTACTACCGTAAGAGTGGACGCGTTAAGTCGACAATCAACCTCTGG
ATTACAAAATTTGTGAAAGATTGACTGGTATTCTTAACTATGTTGCTCCTTTTACGCTATGTGGATACGC
TGCTTTAATGCCTTTGTATCATGCTATTGCTTCCCGTATGGCTTTCATTTTCTCCTCCTTGTATAAATCC
TGGTTGCTGTCTCTTTATGAGGAGTTGTGGCCCGTTGTCAGGCAACGTGGCGTGGTGTGCACTGTGTTTG
CTGACGCAACCCCCACTGGTTGGGGCATTGCCACCACCTGTCAGCTCCTTTCCGGGACTTTCGCTTTCCC
CCTCCCTATTGCCACGGCGGAACTCATCGCCGCCTGCCTTGCCCGCTGCTGGACAGGGGCTCGGCTGTTG
GGCACTGACAATTCCGTGGTGTTGTCGGGGAAATCATCGTCCTTTCCTTGGCTGCTCGCCTGTGTTGCCA
CCTGGATTCTGCGCGGGACGTCCTTCTGCTACGTCCCTTCGGCCCTCAATCCAGCGGACCTTCCTTCCCG
CGGCCTGCTGCCGGCTCTGCGGCCTCTTCCGCGTCTTCGCCTTCGCCCTCAGACGAGTCGGATCTCCCTT
TGGGCCGCCTCCCCGCGTCGACTTTAAGACCAATGACTTACAAGGCAGCTGTAGATCTTAGCCACTTTTT
AAAAGAAAAGGGGGGACTGGAAGGGCTAATTCACTCCCAACGAAGACAAGATCTGCTTTTTGCTTGTACT
GGGTCTCTCTGGTTAGACCAGATCTGAGCCTGGGAGCTCTCTGGCTAACTAGGGAACCCACTGCTTAAGC
CTCAATAAAGCTTGCCTTGAGTGCTTCAAGTAGTGTGTGCCCGTCTGTTGTGTGACTCTGGTAACTAGAG
ATCCCTCAGACCCTTTTAGTCAGTGTGGAAAATCTCTAGCAGTACGTATAGTAGTTCATGTCATCTTATT
ATTCAGTATTTATAACTTGCAAAGAAATGAATATCAGAGAGTGAGAGGAACTTGTTTATTGCAGCTTATA
ATGGTTACAAATAAAGCAATAGCATCACAAATTTCACAAATAAAGCATTTTTTTCACTGCATTCTAGTTG
TGGTTTGTCCAAACTCATCAATGTATCTTATCATGTCTGGCTCTAGCTATCCCGCCCCTAACTCCGCCCA
TCCCGCCCCTAACTCCGCCCAGTTCCGCCCATTCTCCGCCCCATGGCTGACTAATTTTTTTTATTTATGC
AGAGGCCGAGGCCGCCTCGGCCTCTGAGCTATTCCAGAAGTAGTGAGGAGGCTTTTTTGGAGGCCTAGGG
ACGTACCCAATTCGCCCTATAGTGAGTCGTATTACGCGCGCTCACTGGCCGTCGTTTTACAACGTCGTGA
CTGGGAAAACCCTGGCGTTACCCAACTTAATCGCCTTGCAGCACATCCCCCTTTCGCCAGCTGGCGTAAT
AGCGAAGAGGCCCGCACCGATCGCCCTTCCCAACAGTTGCGCAGCCTGAATGGCGAATGGG
[124 nt withheld, positions 7202-7325]
C
[91 nt withheld, positions 7327-7417]
A
[49 nt withheld, positions 7419-7467]
CCTTTGACGTTGGAGTCCACGTTCTTT
[37 nt withheld, positions 7495-7531]
ACCCTATCTCGGTCTATTCTTTTGATTTATAAGGGATTTTGCCGATTTCGGCCTATTGGTTAAAAAATGA
GCTGATTTAACAAAAATTTAACGCGAATTTTAACAAAATATTAACGCTTACAATTTAGGTGGCACTTTTC
GGGGAAATGTGCGCGGAACCCCTATTTGTTTATTTTTCTAAATACATTCAAATATGTATCCGCTCATGAG
ACAATAACCCTGATAAATGCTTCAATAATATTGAAAAAGGAAGAGTATGAGTATTCAACATTTCCGTGTC
GCCCTTATTCCCTTTTTTGCGGCATTTTGCCTTCCTGTTTTTGCTCACCCAGAAACGCTGGTGAAAGTAA
AAGATGCTGAAGATCAGTTGGGTGCACGAGTGGGTTACATCGAACTGGATCTCAACAGCGGTAAGATCCT
TGAGAGTTTTCGCCCCGAAGAACGTTTTCCAATGATGAGCACTTTTAAAGTTCTGCTATGTGGCGCGGTA
TTATCCCGTATTGACGCCGGGCAAGAGCAACTCGGTCGCCGCATACACTATTCTCAGAATGACTTGGTTG
AGTACTCACCAGTCACAGAAAAGCATCTTACGGATGGCATGACAGTAAGAGAATTATGCAGTGCTGCCAT
AACCATGAGTGATAACACTGCGGCCAACTTACTTCTGACAACGATCGGAGGACCGAAGGAGCTAACCGCT
TTTTTGCACAACATGGGGGATCATGTAACTCGCCTTGATCGTTGGGAACCGGAGCTGAATGAAGCCATAC
CAAACGACGAGCGTGACACCACGATGCCTGTAGCAATGGCAACAACGTTGCGCAAACTATTAACTGGCGA
ACTACTTACTCTAGCTTCCCGGCAACAATTAATAGACTGGATGGAGGCGGATAAAGTTGCAGGACCACTT
CTGCGCTCGGCCCTTCCGGCTGGCTGGTTTATTGCTGATAAATCTGGAGCCGGTGAGCGTGGGTCTCGCG
GTATCATTGCAGCACTGGGGCCAGATGGTAAGCCCTCCCGTATCGTAGTTATCTACACGACGGGGAGTCA
GGCAACTATGGATGAACGAAATAGACAGATCGCTGAGATAGGTGCCTCACTGATTAAGCATTGGTAACTG
TCAGACCAAGTTTACTCATATATACTTTAGATTGATTTAAAACTTCATTTTTAATTTAAAAGGATCTAGG
TGAAGATCCTTTTTGATAATCTCATGACCAAAATCCCTTAACGTGAGTTTTCGTTCCACTGAGCGTCAGA
CCCCGTAGAAAAGATCAAAGGATCTTCTTGAGATCCTTTTTTTCTGCGCGTAATCTGCTGCTTGCAAACA
AAAAAACCACCGCTACCAGCGGTGGTTTGTTTGCCGGATCAAGAGCTACCAACTCTTTTTCCGAAGGTAA
CTGGCTTCAGCAGAGCGCAGATACCAAATACTGTTCTTCTAGTGTAGCCGTAGTTAGGCCACCACTTCAA
GAACTCTGTAGCACCGCCTACATACCTCGCTCTGCTAATCCTGTTACCAGTGGCTGCTGCCAGTGGCGAT
AAGTCGTGTCTTACCGGGTTGGACTCAAGACGATAGTTACCGGATAAGGCGCAGCGGTCGGGCTGAACGG
GGGGTTCGTGCACACAGCCCAGCTTGGAGCGAACGACCTACACCGAACTGAGATACCTACAGCGTGAGCT
ATGAGAAAGCGCCACGCTTCCCGAAGGGAGAAAGGCGGACAGGTATCCGGTAAGCGGCAGGGTCGGAACA
GGAGAGCGCACGAGGGAGCTTCCAGGGGGAAACGCCTGGTATCTTTATAGTCCTGTCGGGTTTCGCCACC
TCTGACTTGAGCGTCGATTTTTGTGATGCTCGTCAGGGGGGCGGAGCCTATGGAAAAACGCCAGCAACGC
GGCCTTTTTACGGTTCCTGGCCTTTTGCTGGCCTTTTGCTCACATGTTCTTTCCTGCGTTATCCCCTGAT
TCTGTGGATAACCGTATTACCGCCTTTGAGTGAGCTGATACCGCTCGCCGCAGCCGAACGACCGAGCGCA
GCGAGTCAGTGAGCGAGGAAGCGGAAGAGCGCCCAATACGCAAACCGCCTCTCCCCGCGCGTTGGCCGAT
TCATTAATGCAGCTGGCACGACAGGTTTCCCGACTGGAAAGCGGGCAGTGAGCGCAACGCAATTAATGTG
AGTTAGCTCACTCATTAGGCACCCCAGGCTTTACACTTTATGCTTCCGGCTCGTATGTTGTGTGGAATTG
TGAGCGGATAACAATTTCACACAGGAAACAGCTATGACCATGATTACGCCAAGCGCGCAATTAACCCTCA
CTAAAGGGAACAAAAGCTGGAGCTGCAAGC
