>Addgene plasmid #141481 | TFORF0022 | depositor partial sequence | sequence record 276580 | Insert
ACCGCCACCATGTCCTTCCCCCAGCTGGGATACCAATACATCCGCCCGCTTTACCCGTCCGAGCGCCCGG
GGGCCGCTGGCGGCAGCGGCGGCAGCGCGGGGGCCCGGGGCGGCCTGGGTGCCGGAGCCTCGGAGCTGAA
CGCCTCGGGGTCCCTGTCCAACGTGCTCTCGTCCGTGTACGGGGCGCCCTACGCCGCGGCCGCTGCGGCC
GCCGCCGCCCAAGGCTACGGCGCCTTCCTGCCCTACGCCGCGGAGCTGCCCATCTTCCCGCAGCTGGGCG
CGCAGTATGAGCTGAAGGACAGCCCCGGGGTGCAGCATCCGGCCGCGGCTGCCGCGTTTCCGCACCCGCA
CCCCGCCTTCTACCCGTATGGCCAGTACCAGTTCGGGGACCCGTCCCGTCCCAAGAACGCCACCAGGGAG
AGCACCAGCACGCTGAAGGCCTGGCTCAACGAGCACCGCAAGAACCCCTACCCCACCAAGGGCGAGAAGA
TCATGCTGGCCATCATCACCAAGATGACCCTCACCCAGGTGTCCACCTGGTTCGCCAACGCGCGCCGGCG
CCTCAAGAAGGAGAATAAGATGACTTGGGCGCCTCGCAGCCGCACTGACGAGGAGGGAAACGCTTATGGG
AGCGAGCGCGAGGAGGAAGACGAAGAGGAGGACGAGGAGGACGGCAAACGCGAGCTAGAGCTGGAGGAGG
AGGAGCTCGGGGGGGAGGAGGAGGACACGGGGGGCGAGGGCCTGGCTGACGACGACGAGGACGAGGAGAT
CGATTTGGAGAACTTAGACGGCGCGGCCACCGAGCCTGAGCTGTCCCTGGCTGGGGCGGCGCGCAGGGAT
GGCGACCTAGGCCTGGGACCCATTTCGGACTCCAAAAATAGCGACTCGGAAGATAGCTCTGAGGGCTTAG
AGGACCGGCCACTACCGGTCCTGAGTCTGGCTCCAGCGCCACCACCAGTGGCCGTGGCCTCGCCGTCTCT
GCCGTCGCCCCCCGTGAGCCTGGACCCCTGCGCTCCCGCACCAGCCCCCGCCTCCGCCCTGCAGAAGCCC
AAGATCTGGTCCCTCGCGGAGACTGCCACAAGCCCGGACAACCCGCGCCGCTCGCCTCCCGGCGCGGGGG
GGTCTCCACCGGGGGCAGCGGTCGCGCCTTCCGCCCTGCAGCTCTCTCCGGCCGCCGCCGCCGCCGCCGC
TCACAGACTGGTCTCAGCGCCGCTGGGCAAGTTCCCGGCTTGGACCAACCGGCCGTTTCCAGGCCCACCG
CCCGGCCCCCGCCTGCACCCGCTCTCCCTGCTGGGCTCTGCCCCTCCGCACCTGCTGGGACTTCCCGGAG
CCGCGGGCCACCCGGCTGCCGCCGCCGCCTTCGCTCGGCCAGCGGAGCCCGAAGGCGGAACAGATCGCTG
TAGTGCCTTGGAAGTGGAGAAAAAGTTACTCAAGACAGCTTTCCAGCCCGTGCCCAGGCGGCCCCAGAAC
CATCTGGACGCCGCCCTGGTCTTATCGGCTCTCTCCTCATCCTAGTAATGAACTAGTCCGTAACTTGAAA
GTATTTCGATTTCTTGGCTTTATATATCTTGTGGAAAGGACGACCCGAATTACTACCGTAAGAGTGG
