>Addgene plasmid #141481 | TFORF0022 | depositor partial sequence | sequence record 276581 | Barcode
CCCGAATTACTACCGTAAGAGTGG
