>Addgene plasmid #141481 | TFORF0022 | addgene partial sequence | sequence record 319854 | WPRE-R 5'-CATAGCGTAAAAGGAGCAACA-3'
TCTTTCCAATTTTGTAATCCAGAGGTTGATTGTCGACTTAACGCGTCCACTCTTACGGTAGTAATTCGGG
TCGTCCTTTCCACAAGATATATAAAGCCAAGAAATCGAAATACTTTCAAGTTACGGACTAGTTCATTACT
AGGATGAGGAGAGAGCCGATAAGACCAGGGCGGCGTCCAGATGGTTCTGGGGCCGCCTGGGCACGGGCTG
GAAAGCTGTCTTGAGTAACTTTTTCTCCACTTCCAAGGCACTACAGCGATCTGTTCCGCCTTCGGGCTCC
GCTGGCCGAGCGAAGGCGGCGGCGGCAGCCGGGTGGCCCGCGGCTCCGGGAAGTCCCAGCAGGTGCGGAG
GGGCAGAGCCCAGCAGGGAGAGCGGGTGCAGGCGGGGGCCGGGCGGTGGGCCTGGAAACGGCCGGTTGGT
CCAAGCCGGGAACTTGCCCAGCGGCGCTGAGACCAGTCTGTGAGCGGCGGCGGCGGCGGCGGCCGGAGAG
AGCTGCAGGGCGGAAGGCGCGACCGCTGCCCCCGGTGGAGACCCCCCCGCGCCGGGAGGCGAGCGGCGCG
GGTTGTCCGGGCTTGTGGCAGTCTCCGCGAGGGACCAGATCTTGGGCTTCTGCAGGGCGGAGGCGGGGGC
TGGTGCGGGAGCGCA
